Addgene plasmid #117929: pmGFP-ADAR2
Purpose: ADAR2 expression plasmid.
Depositing lab: Kumiko Ui-Tei. Depositing organization: The University of Tokyo. Publication: Differential Binding of Three Major Human ADAR Isoforms to Coding and Long Non-Coding Transcripts. Galipon J, Ishii R, Suzuki Y, Tomita M, Ui-Tei K. Genes (Basel). 2017 Feb 11;8(2). pii: genes8020068. doi: 10.3390/genes8020068. PubMed 28208661.
Backbone
  Vector backbone: pcDNA3.1
  Backbone manufacturer: Invitrogen
  Backbone size w/o insert (bp): 5428
  Vector type: Mammalian Expression
  Selectable markers: Neomycin (select with G418)
Growth in bacteria
  Bacterial resistance: Ampicillin, 100 μg/mL
  Growth temperature: 37°C
  Growth strain: DH5alpha
  Copy number: Unknown
Gene/Insert
  Gene/Insert name: ADAR2
  Species: H. sapiens (human)
  GenBank ID: NM_001112 NM_001112
  Entrez Gene: ADARB1 (a.k.a. ADAR2, DRABA2, DRADA2, NEDHYMS, RED1)
  Promoter: CMV
  Tag / fusion protein: myc-GFP (N terminal on insert)
  Cloning method: Restriction Enzyme; 5′ cloning site EcoRI (not destroyed); 3′ cloning site NotI (not destroyed)
  Sequencing primers: 5′ AAAGGGgaattcATGGATATAGAAGATGAAGAAAACATG; 3′ AAAAGGAAAAgcggccgcTCAGGGCGTGAGTGAGAACTGGTC
Terms and licenses: Academic/Nonprofit Terms; Industry Terms: Not Available to Industry
How to cite: pmGFP-ADAR2 was a gift from Kumiko Ui-Tei (Addgene plasmid # 117929 ; http://n2t.net/addgene:117929 ; RRID:Addgene_117929)
