[The description below was written by a language model from this plasmid's Addgene catalogue record and pLannotate feature annotations shown in this document.]
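Description:
pmGFP-ADAR2 is a mammalian expression plasmid built on the pcDNA3.1 backbone that produces human ADAR2 (gene symbol ADARB1), the double-stranded RNA adenosine deaminase responsible for A-to-I RNA editing, as a fusion with an N-terminal myc-GFP tag. The sequenced construct is about 8.2 kb. Expression is driven by the human cytomegalovirus immediate-early enhancer and promoter, with a T7 promoter lying just downstream that could support in vitro transcription. The annotated EGFP coding sequence is followed directly by the ADAR2 open reading frame, which was inserted between EcoRI and NotI sites that remain intact, and the transcript is terminated by the bovine growth hormone polyadenylation signal. The automated annotation matched the deaminase to the rat Adarb1 protein entry, but the catalogue states the insert is human. The myc epitope is not separately annotated in the feature table, although the record lists it as part of the tag.

For propagation in E. coli the plasmid carries a high-copy ColE1/pUC-type origin and a β-lactamase gene conferring ampicillin resistance. An f1 origin is also present, allowing single-stranded DNA production. A separate cassette with the SV40 early promoter, the neomycin phosphotransferase gene and the SV40 poly(A) signal allows G418 selection of stably transfected mammalian cells. Small annotated fragments such as the truncated HIV-1 LTR, ble, lacI and bom hits are probably backbone remnants or spurious matches rather than functional parts.

The GFP moiety allows the fusion's expression and localisation to be visualised, and both tags offer handles for detection or immunoprecipitation. This is consistent with the associated study, which compared how the major human ADAR isoforms bind coding and long non-coding transcripts.
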