Features (pLannotate 1.2.2; 21 found; start..end, strand, type, name):
    104..483     +  enhancer       CMV enhancer: human cytomegalovirus immediate early enhancer
    484..687     +  promoter       CMV promoter: human cytomegalovirus (CMV) immediate early promoter
    683..716     +  LTR            5' LTR (truncated) (fragment): truncated 5' long terminal repeat (LTR) from HIV-1
    732..750     +  promoter       T7 promoter: promoter for bacteriophage T7 RNA polymerase
    817..1533    +  CDS            EGFP: EGFP is a basic (constitutively fluorescent) green fluorescent protein published in 1996, derived from Aequorea victoria. It is reported to be a rapidly-maturing weak dimer with moderate acid sensitivity.
   1549..3651    +  CDS            Adarb1: RED1_RAT - Also known as Red1. Experimental evidence at protein level: Swiss-Prot protein existence level 1. Catalyzes the hydrolytic deamination of adenosine to inosine in double-stranded RNA (dsRNA) referred to as A-to-I RNA editing. This may affect gene expression and function in a number of ways that include mRNA translation by changing codons and hence the amino acid sequence of proteins; pre-mRNA splicing by altering splice site recognition sequences; RNA stability by changing sequences involved in nuclease recognition; genetic stability in the case of RNA virus genomes by changing seque
   3700..3924    +  polyA_signal   bGH poly(A) signal: bovine growth hormone polyadenylation signal
   3928..3949    +  promoter       SV40 promoter (fragment): SV40 enhancer and early promoter
   3970..4398    +  rep_origin     f1 ori (sequence partly withheld): f1 bacteriophage origin of replication; arrow indicates direction of (+) strand synthesis
   4412..4741    +  promoter       SV40 promoter: SV40 enhancer and early promoter
   4808..5599    +  CDS            neo: KKA2_KLEPN - Also known as kan, nptII. Experimental evidence at protein level: Swiss-Prot protein existence level 1. Resistance to kanamycin, neomycin, paromomycin, ribostamycin, butirosin and gentamicin B. From Klebsiella pneumoniae.
   5623..5781    +  CDS            ble (fragment): BLE_KLEPN - Experimental evidence at protein level: Swiss-Prot protein existence level 1. Binding protein with a strong affinity to the bleomycin family of antibiotics. Binds to CL990; an antimitotic-antibiotic compound. From Klebsiella pneumoniae.
   5776..5897    +  polyA_signal   SV40 poly(A) signal: SV40 polyadenylation signal
   5970..5986    -  protein_bind   lac operator: The lac repressor binds to the lac operator to inhibit transcription in E. coli. This inhibition can be relieved by adding lactose or isopropyl-β-D-thiogalactopyranoside (IPTG). lac repressor encoded by lacI
   5994..6024    -  promoter       lac promoter: promoter for the E. coli lac operon
   6039..6060    -  protein_bind   CAP binding site: CAP binding activates transcription in the presence of cAMP. E. coli catabolite activator protein
   6073..6165    -  CDS            lacI (fragment): lac repressor; lacI; The lac repressor binds to the lac operator to inhibit transcription in E. coli. This inhibition can be relieved by adding lactose or isopropyl-β-D-thiogalactopyranoside (IPTG).
   6348..6936    -  rep_origin     ori: high-copy-number ColE1/pMB1/pBR322/pUC origin of replication
   7107..7967    -  CDS            AmpR: β-lactamase; bla; confers resistance to ampicillin, carbenicillin, and related antibiotics
   7968..8072    -  promoter       AmpR promoter: bla
   8131..8183    -  misc_feature   bom (fragment): basis of mobility region from pBR322
>Addgene plasmid #117929 | pmGFP-ADAR2 | addgene full sequence | sequence record 227705 | Addgene NGS Result
TAAGCTACAACAAGGCAAGGCTTGACCGACAATTGCATGAAGAATCTGCTTAGGGTTAGGCGTTTTGCGC
TGCTTCGCGATGTACGGGCCAGATATACGCGTTGACATTGATTATTGACTAGTTATTAATAGTAATCAAT
TACGGGGTCATTAGTTCATAGCCCATATATGGAGTTCCGCGTTACATAACTTACGGTAAATGGCCCGCCT
GGCTGACCGCCCAACGACCCCCGCCCATTGACGTCAATAATGACGTATGTTCCCATAGTAACGCCAATAG
GGACTTTCCATTGACGTCAATGGGTGGAGTATTTACGGTAAACTGCCCACTTGGCAGTACATCAAGTGTA
TCATATGCCAAGTACGCCCCCTATTGACGTCAATGACGGTAAATGGCCCGCCTGGCATTATGCCCAGTAC
ATGACCTTATGGGACTTTCCTACTTGGCAGTACATCTACGTATTAGTCATCGCTATTACCATGGTGATGC
GGTTTTGGCAGTACATCAATGGGCGTGGATAGCGGTTTGACTCACGGGGATTTCCAAGTCTCCACCCCAT
TGACGTCAATGGGAGTTTGTTTTGGCACCAAAATCAACGGGACTTTCCAAAATGTCGTAACAACTCCGCC
CCATTGACGCAAATGGGCGGTAGGCGTGTACGGTGGGAGGTCTATATAAGCAGAGCTCTCTGGCTAACTA
GAGAACCCACTGCTTACTGGCTTATCGAAATTAATACGACTCACTATAGGGAGACCCAAGCTGGCTAGCC
CACCATGGAACAAAAACTCATCTCAGAAGAGGATCTGTCCGGCGGCATGGTGAGCAAGGGCGAGGAGCTG
TTCACCGGGGTGGTGCCCATCCTGGTCGAGCTGGACGGCGACGTAAACGGCCACAAGTTCAGCGTGTCCG
GCGAGGGCGAGGGCGATGCCACCTACGGCAAGCTGACCCTGAAGTTCATCTGCACCACCGGCAAGCTGCC
CGTGCCCTGGCCCACCCTCGTGACCACCCTGACCTACGGCGTGCAGTGCTTCAGCCGCTACCCCGACCAC
ATGAAGCAGCACGACTTCTTCAAGTCCGCCATGCCCGAAGGCTACGTCCAGGAGCGCACCATCTTCTTCA
AGGACGACGGCAACTACAAGACCCGCGCCGAGGTGAAGTTCGAGGGCGACACCCTGGTGAACCGCATCGA
GCTGAAGGGCATCGACTTCAAGGAGGACGGCAACATCCTGGGGCACAAGCTGGAGTACAACTACAACAGC
CACAACGTCTATATCATGGCCGACAAGCAGAAGAACGGCATCAAGGTGAACTTCAAGATCCGCCACAACA
TCGAGGACGGCAGCGTGCAGCTCGCCGACCACTACCAGCAGAACACCCCCATCGGCGACGGCCCCGTGCT
GCTGCCCGACAACCACTACCTGAGCACCCAGTCCGCCCTGAGCAAAGACCCCAACGAGAAGCGCGATCAC
ATGGTCCTGCTGGAGTTCGTGACCGCCGCCGGGATCACTCTCGGCATGGACGAGCTGTACAAGTCCGGCG
GCGAATTCATGGATATAGAAGATGAAGAAAACATGAGTTCCAGCAGCACTGATGTGAAGGAAAACCGCAA
TCTGGACAACGTGTCCCCCAAGGATGGCAGCACACCTGGGCCTGGCGAGGGCTCTCAGCTCTCCAATGGG
GGTGGTGGTGGCCCCGGCAGAAAGCGGCCCCTGGAGGAGGGCAGCAATGGCCACTCCAAGTACCGCCTGA
AGAAAAGGAGGAAAACACCAGGGCCCGTCCTCCCCAAGAACGCCCTGATGCAGCTGAATGAGATCAAGCC
TGGTTTGCAGTACACACTCCTGTCCCAGACTGGGCCCGTGCACGCGCCTTTGTTTGTCATGTCTGTGGAG
GTGAATGGCCAGGTTTTTGAGGGCTCTGGTCCCACAAAGAAAAAGGCAAAACTCCATGCTGCTGAGAAGG
CCTTGAGGTCTTTCGTTCAGTTTCCTAATGCCTCTGAGGCCCACCTGGCCATGGGGAGGACCCTGTCTGT
CAACACGGACTTCACATCTGACCAGGCCGACTTCCCTGACACGCTCTTCAATGGTTTTGAAACTCCTGAC
AAGGCGGAGCCTCCCTTTTACGTGGGCTCCAATGGGGATGACTCCTTCAGTTCCAGCGGGGACCTCAGCT
TGTCTGCTTCCCCGGTGCCTGCCAGCCTAGCCCAGCCTCCTCTCCCTGTCTTACCACCATTCCCACCCCC
GAGTGGGAAGAATCCCGTGATGATCTTGAACGAACTGCGCCCAGGACTCAAGTATGACTTCCTCTCCGAG
AGCGGGGAGAGCCATGCCAAGAGCTTCGTCATGTCTGTGGTCGTGGATGGTCAGTTCTTTGAAGGCTCGG
GGAGAAACAAGAAGCTTGCCAAGGCCCGGGCTGCGCAGTCTGCCCTGGCCGCCATTTTTAACTTGCACTT
GGATCAGACGCCATCTCGCCAGCCTATTCCCAGTGAGGGTCTTCAGCTGCATTTACCGCAGGTTTTAGCT
GACGCTGTCTCACGCCTGGTCCTGGGTAAGTTTGGTGACCTGACCGACAACTTCTCCTCCCCTCACGCTC
GCAGAAAAGTGCTGGCTGGAGTCGTCATGACAACAGGCACAGATGTTAAAGATGCCAAGGTGATAAGTGT
TTCTACAGGAACAAAATGTATTAATGGTGAATACATGAGTGATCGTGGCCTTGCATTAAATGACTGCCAT
GCAGAAATAATATCTCGGAGATCCTTGCTCAGATTTCTTTATACACAACTTGAGCTTTACTTAAATAACA
AAGATGATCAAAAAAGATCCATCTTTCAGAAATCAGAGCGAGGGGGGTTTAGGCTGAAGGAGAATGTCCA
GTTTCATCTGTACATCAGCACCTCTCCCTGTGGAGATGCCAGAATCTTCTCACCACATGAGCCAATCCTG
GAAGAACCAGCAGATAGACACCCAAATCGTAAAGCAAGAGGACAGCTACGGACCAAAATAGAGTCTGGTG
AGGGGACGATTCCAGTGCGCTCCAATGCGAGCATCCAAACGTGGGACGGGGTGCTGCAAGGGGAGCGGCT
GCTCACCATGTCCTGCAGTGACAAGATTGCACGCTGGAACGTGGTGGGCATCCAGGGATCCCTGCTCAGC
ATTTTCGTGGAGCCCATTTACTTCTCGAGCATCATCCTGGGCAGCCTTTACCACGGGGACCACCTTTCCA
GGGCCATGTACCAGCGGATCTCCAACATAGAGGACCTGCCACCTCTCTACACCCTCAACAAGCCTTTGCT
CAGTGGCATCAGCAATGCAGAAGCACGGCAGCCAGGGAAGGCCCCCAACTTCAGTGTCAACTGGACGGTA
GGCGACTCCGCTATTGAGGTCATCAACGCCACGACTGGGAAGGATGAGCTGGGCCGCGCGTCCCGCCTGT
GTAAGCACGCGTTGTACTGTCGCTGGATGCGTGTGCACGGCAAGGTTCCCTCCCACTTACTACGCTCCAA
GATTACCAAACCCAACGTGTACCATGAGTCCAAGCTGGCGGCAAAGGAGTACCAGGCCGCCAAGGCGCGT
CTGTTCACAGCCTTCATCAAGGCGGGGCTGGGGGCCTGGGTGGAGAAGCCCACCGAGCAGGACCAGTTCT
CACTCACGCCCTGAGCGGCCGCTCTAGAGGGCCCGTTTAAACCCGCTGATCAGCCTCGACTGTGCCTTCT
AGTTGCCAGCCATCTGTTGTTTGCCCCTCCCCCGTGCCTTCCTTGACCCTGGAAGGTGCCACTCCCACTG
TCCTTTCCTAATAAAATGAGGAAATTGCATCGCATTGTCTGAGTAGGTGTCATTCTATTCTGGGGGGTGG
GGTGGGGCAGGACAGCAAGGGGGAGGATTGGGAAGACAATAGCAGGCATGCTGGGGATGCGGTGGGCTCT
ATGGCTTCTGAGGCGGAAAGAACCAGCTGGGGCTCTAGGGGGTATCCCC
[124 nt withheld, positions 3970-4093]
C
[91 nt withheld, positions 4095-4185]
A
[49 nt withheld, positions 4187-4235]
CCTTTGACGTTGGAGTCCACGTTCTTT
[37 nt withheld, positions 4263-4299]
ACCCTATCTCGGTCTATTCTTTTGATTTATAAGGGATTTTGCCGATTTCGGCCTATTGGTTAAAAAATGA
GCTGATTTAACAAAAATTTAACGCGAATTAATTCTGTGGAATGTGTGTCAGTTAGGGTGTGGAAAGTCCC
CAGGCTCCCCAGCAGGCAGAAGTATGCAAAGCATGCATCTCAATTAGTCAGCAACCAGGTGTGGAAAGTC
CCCAGGCTCCCCAGCAGGCAGAAGTATGCAAAGCATGCATCTCAATTAGTCAGCAACCATAGTCCCGCCC
CTAACTCCGCCCATCCCGCCCCTAACTCCGCCCAGTTCCGCCCATTCTCCGCCCCATGGCTGACTAATTT
TTTTTATTTATGCAGAGGCCGAGGCCGCCTCTGCCTCTGAGCTATTCCAGAAGTAGTGAGGAGGCTTTTT
TGGAGGCCTAGGCTTTTGCAAAAAGCTCCCGGGAGCTTGTATATCCATTTTCGGATCTGATCAAGAGACA
GGATGAGGATCGTTTCGCATGATTGAACAAGATGGATTGCACGCAGGTTCTCCGGCCGCTTGGGTGGAGA
GGCTATTCGGCTATGACTGGGCACAACAGACAATCGGCTGCTCTGATGCCGCCGTGTTCCGGCTGTCAGC
GCAGGGGCGCCCGGTTCTTTTTGTCAAGACCGACCTGTCCGGTGCCCTGAATGAACTGCAGGACGAGGCA
GCGCGGCTATCGTGGCTGGCCACGACGGGCGTTCCTTGCGCAGCTGTGCTCGACGTTGTCACTGAAGCGG
GAAGGGACTGGCTGCTATTGGGCGAAGTGCCGGGGCAGGATCTCCTGTCATCTCACCTTGCTCCTGCCGA
GAAAGTATCCATCATGGCTGATGCAATGCGGCGGCTGCATACGCTTGATCCGGCTACCTGCCCATTCGAC
CACCAAGCGAAACATCGCATCGAGCGAGCACGTACTCGGATGGAAGCCGGTCTTGTCGATCAGGATGATC
TGGACGAAGAGCATCAGGGGCTCGCGCCAGCCGAACTGTTCGCCAGGCTCAAGGCGCGCATGCCCGACGG
CGAGGATCTCGTCGTGACCCATGGCGATGCCTGCTTGCCGAATATCATGGTGGAAAATGGCCGCTTTTCT
GGATTCATCGACTGTGGCCGGCTGGGTGTGGCGGACCGCTATCAGGACATAGCGTTGGCTACCCGTGATA
TTGCTGAAGAGCTTGGCGGCGAATGGGCTGACCGCTTCCTCGTGCTTTACGGTATCGCCGCTCCCGATTC
GCAGCGCATCGCCTTCTATCGCCTTCTTGACGAGTTCTTCTGAGCGGGACTCTGGGGTTCGAAATGACCG
ACCAAGCGACGCCCAACCTGCCATCACGAGATTTCGATTCCACCGCCGCCTTCTATGAAAGGTTGGGCTT
CGGAATCGTTTTCCGGGACGCCGGCTGGATGATCCTCCAGCGCGGGGATCTCATGCTGGAGTTCTTCGCC
CACCCCAACTTGTTTATTGCAGCTTATAATGGTTACAAATAAAGCAATAGCATCACAAATTTCACAAATA
AAGCATTTTTTTCACTGCATTCTAGTTGTGGTTTGTCCAAACTCATCAATGTATCTTATCATGTCTGTAT
ACCGTCGACCTCTAGCTAGAGCTTGGCGTAATCATGGTCATAGCTGTTTCCTGTGTGAAATTGTTATCCG
CTCACAATTCCACACAACATACGAGCCGGAAGCATAAAGTGTAAAGCCTGGGGTGCCTAATGAGTGAGCT
AACTCACATTAATTGCGTTGCGCTCACTGCCCGCTTTCCAGTCGGGAAACCTGTCGTGCCAGCTGCATTA
ATGAATCGGCCAACGCGCGGGGAGAGGCGGTTTGCGTATTGGGCGCTCTTCCGCTTCCTCGCTCACTGAC
TCGCTGCGCTCGGTCGTTCGGCTGCGGCGAGCGGTATCAGCTCACTCAAAGGCGGTAATACGGTTATCCA
CAGAATCAGGGGATAACGCAGGAAAGAACATGTGAGCAAAAGGCCAGCAAAAGGCCAGGAACCGTAAAAA
GGCCGCGTTGCTGGCGTTTTTCCATAGGCTCCGCCCCCCTGACGAGCATCACAAAAATCGACGCTCAAGT
CAGAGGTGGCGAAACCCGACAGGACTATAAAGATACCAGGCGTTTCCCCCTGGAAGCTCCCTCGTGCGCT
CTCCTGTTCCGACCCTGCCGCTTACCGGATACCTGTCCGCCTTTCTCCCTTCGGGAAGCGTGGCGCTTTC
TCATAGCTCACGCTGTAGGTATCTCAGTTCGGTGTAGGTCGTTCGCTCCAAGCTGGGCTGTGTGCACGAA
CCCCCCGTTCAGCCCGACCGCTGCGCCTTATCCGGTAACTATCGTCTTGAGTCCAACCCGGTAAGACACG
ACTTATCGCCACTGGCAGCAGCCACTGGTAACAGGATTAGCAGAGCGAGGTATGTAGGCGGTGCTACAGA
GTTCTTGAAGTGGTGGCCTAACTACGGCTACACTAGAAGAACAGTATTTGGTATCTGCGCTCTGCTGAAG
CCAGTTACCTTCGGAAAAAGAGTTGGTAGCTCTTGATCCGGCAAACAAACCACCGCTGGTAGCGGTGGTT
TTTTTGTTTGCAAGCAGCAGATTACGCGCAGAAAAAAAGGATCTCAAGAAGATCCTTTGATCTTTTCTAC
GGGGTCTGACGCTCAGTGGAACGAAAACTCACGTTAAGGGATTTTGGTCATGAGATTATCAAAAAGGATC
TTCACCTAGATCCTTTTAAATTAAAAATGAAGTTTTAAATCAATCTAAAGTATATATGAGTAAACTTGGT
CTGACAGTTACCAATGCTTAATCAGTGAGGCACCTATCTCAGCGATCTGTCTATTTCGTTCATCCATAGT
TGCCTGACTCCCCGTCGTGTAGATAACTACGATACGGGAGGGCTTACCATCTGGCCCCAGTGCTGCAATG
ATACCGCGAGACCCACGCTCACCGGCTCCAGATTTATCAGCAATAAACCAGCCAGCCGGAAGGGCCGAGC
GCAGAAGTGGTCCTGCAACTTTATCCGCCTCCATCCAGTCTATTAATTGTTGCCGGGAAGCTAGAGTAAG
TAGTTCGCCAGTTAATAGTTTGCGCAACGTTGTTGCCATTGCTACAGGCATCGTGGTGTCACGCTCGTCG
TTTGGTATGGCTTCATTCAGCTCCGGTTCCCAACGATCAAGGCGAGTTACATGATCCCCCATGTTGTGCA
AAAAAGCGGTTAGCTCCTTCGGTCCTCCGATCGTTGTCAGAAGTAAGTTGGCCGCAGTGTTATCACTCAT
GGTTATGGCAGCACTGCATAATTCTCTTACTGTCATGCCATCCGTAAGATGCTTTTCTGTGACTGGTGAG
TACTCAACCAAGTCATTCTGAGAATAGTGTATGCGGCGACCGAGTTGCTCTTGCCCGGCGTCAATACGGG
ATAATACCGCGCCACATAGCAGAACTTTAAAAGTGCTCATCATTGGAAAACGTTCTTCGGGGCGAAAACT
CTCAAGGATCTTACCGCTGTTGAGATCCAGTTCGATGTAACCCACTCGTGCACCCAACTGATCTTCAGCA
TCTTTTACTTTCACCAGCGTTTCTGGGTGAGCAAAAACAGGAAGGCAAAATGCCGCAAAAAAGGGAATAA
GGGCGACACGGAAATGTTGAATACTCATACTCTTCCTTTTTCAATATTATTGAAGCATTTATCAGGGTTA
TTGTCTCATGAGCGGATACATATTTGAATGTATTTAGAAAAATAAACAAATAGGGGTTCCGCGCACATTT
CCCCGAAAAGTGCCACCTGACGTCGACGGATCGGGAGATCTCCCGATCCCCTATGGTGCACTCTCAGTAC
AATCTGCTCTGATGCCGCATAGTTAAGCCAGTATCTGCTCCCTGCTTGTGTGTTGGAGGTCGCTGAGTAG
TGCGCGAGCAAAATT
